Addgene plasmid #230243: AiP12827 - pAAV-AiE0378m-minBG-SYFP2-WPRE3-BGHpA (Alias: CN2827)
Purpose: AiE0378m is an enhancer sequence, designed to drive AAV-mediated transgene expression in specific populations of brain cells
Depositing lab: Allen Institute for Brain Science & Boaz Levi. Depositing organization: Allen Institute. Publication: A suite of enhancer AAVs and transgenic mouse lines for genetic access to cortical cell types. Ben-Simon Y, Hooper M, Narayan S, Daigle TL, Dwivedi D, Way SW, Oster A, Stafford DA, Mich JK, Taormina MJ, Martinez RA, Opitz-Araya X, Roth JR, Alexander JR, Allen S, Amster A, Arbuckle J, Ayala A, Baker PM, Bakken TE, Barcelli T, Barta S, Bendrick J, Bertagnolli D, Bielstein C, Bishwakarma P, Bowlus J, Boyer G, Brouner K, Casian B, Casper T, Chakka AB, Chakrabarty R, Chance RK, Chavan S, Clark M, Colbert K, Collman F, Daniel S, Departee M, DiValentin P, Donadio N, Dotson N, Egdorf T, Fliss T, Gabitto M, Garcia J, Gary A, Gasperini M, Gloe J, Goldy J, Gore BB, Graybuck L, Greisman N, Haeseleer F, Halterman C, Haradon Z, Hastings SD, Helback O, Ho W, Hockemeyer D, Huang C, Huff S, Hunker A, Johansen N, Jones D, Juneau Z, Kalmbach B, Kannan M, Khem S, Kussick E, Kutsal R, Larsen R, Lee C, Lee AY, Leibly M, Lenz GH, Li S, Liang E, Lusk N, Madigan Z, Malloy J, Malone J, McCue R, Melchor J, Mollenkopf T, Moosman S, Morin E, Newman D, Ng L, Ngo K, Omstead V, Otto S, Oyama A, Pena N, Pham T, Phillips E, Pom CA, Potekhina L, Ransford S, Ray PL, Rette D, Reynoldson C, Rimorin C, Rocha D, Ruiz A, Sanchez REA, Sawyer L, Sedeno-Cortes A, Sevigny JP, Shapovalova N, Shepard N, Shulga L, Sigler AR, Siverts L, Soliman S, Somasundaram S, Staats B, Stewart K, Szelenyi E, Tieu M, Trader C, Tran A, van Velthoven CTJ, Walker M, Wang Y, Weed N, Wirthlin M, Wood T, Wynalda B, Yao Z, Zhou T, Ariza J, Dee N, Reding M, Ronellenfitch K, Mufti S, Sunkin SM, Smith KA, Esposito L, Waters J, Thyagarajan B, Yao S, Lein ES, Zeng H, Levi BP, Ngai J, Ting JT, Tasic B. Cell. 2025 May 16:S0092-8674(25)00513-6. doi: 10.1016/j.cell.2025.05.002. PubMed 40403729.
Backbone
  Vector backbone: pAAV2
  Vector type: AAV
Growth in bacteria
  Bacterial resistance: Ampicillin, 100 μg/mL
  Growth temperature: 37°C
  Growth strain: NEB Stable
  Copy number: High Copy
Gene/Insert
  Gene/Insert name: SYFP2
  Species: Synthetic
  Promoter: minBG
  Cloning method: Gibson Cloning
Terms and licenses: Academic/Nonprofit Terms; Industry Terms: Not Available to Industry
How to cite: AiP12827 - pAAV-AiE0378m-minBG-SYFP2-WPRE3-BGHpA (Alias: CN2827) was a gift from Allen Institute for Brain Science & Boaz Levi (Addgene plasmid # 230243 ; http://n2t.net/addgene:230243 ; RRID:Addgene_230243)
