[The description below was written by a language model from this plasmid's Addgene catalogue record and pLannotate feature annotations shown in this document.]
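Description:
AiP12827 - pAAV-AiE0378m-minBG-SYFP2-WPRE3-BGHpA (alias CN2827) is an AAV transfer plasmid built on a pAAV2 backbone and used to package a reporter genome into recombinant adeno-associated virus for delivery to brain tissue. The sequenced record is 4,834 nt. In bacteria it is maintained as a high-copy plasmid through a ColE1/pUC-type origin and selected with ampicillin via the bla gene and its own promoter. An f1 phage origin and short remnants of pBR322 bom and rop sequences are also present in the backbone. The expression cassette lies between AAV2 inverted terminal repeats, which provide the signals for genome replication and encapsidation. The annotation detects a full ITR on the downstream side but only short fragments on the upstream side, which may reflect the difficulty of sequencing and annotating these structured repeats.

The payload is a cell-type-targeting reporter. According to the name and catalogue fields, the AiE0378m enhancer sits upstream of minBG, a minimal promoter with little activity of its own, so that transcription depends largely on the enhancer. Neither element was picked up by the automated annotation, but both presumably lie in the unannotated stretch between the upstream ITR and the coding sequence. They drive SYFP2, a rapidly maturing monomeric yellow fluorescent protein derived from Aequorea victoria. It is followed by WPRE3, a shortened woodchuck hepatitis virus posttranscriptional element (annotated as two WPRE fragments) that boosts transcript expression while saving packaging space, and by the bovine growth hormone polyadenylation signal. The construct is meant to label specific brain cell populations by AAV-mediated expression, as part of an enhancer AAV collection for genetic access to cortical cell types. The record does not state which population AiE0378m targets.
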