Features (pLannotate 1.2.2; 14 found; start..end, strand, type, name):
     12..39      +  repeat_region  AAV2 ITR (fragment): inverted terminal repeat of adeno-associated virus serotype 2 inverted
     68..95      +  repeat_region  AAV2 ITR (fragment): inverted terminal repeat of adeno-associated virus serotype 2 inverted
    852..1568    +  CDS            SYFP2: SYFP2 is a basic (constitutively fluorescent) yellow fluorescent protein published in 2006, derived from Aequorea victoria. It is reported to be a very rapidly-maturing monomer with moderate acid sensitivity.
   1608..1765    +  misc_feature   WPRE (fragment): woodchuck hepatitis virus posttranscriptional regulatory element
   1771..1851    +  misc_feature   WPRE (fragment): woodchuck hepatitis virus posttranscriptional regulatory element
   1868..1979    +  polyA_signal   bGH poly(A) signal: bovine growth hormone polyadenylation signal
   2097..2237    +  repeat_region  AAV2 ITR: inverted terminal repeat of adeno-associated virus serotype 2 inverted
   2242..2293    -  misc_feature   bom (fragment): basis of mobility region from pBR322
   2312..2767    +  rep_origin     f1 ori (sequence partly withheld): f1 bacteriophage origin of replication; arrow indicates direction of (+) strand synthesis
   2768..2817    -  misc_feature   bom (fragment): basis of mobility region from pBR322
   2919..2954    -  CDS            rop (fragment): Rop protein, which maintains plasmids at low copy number; rop
   3049..3153    +  promoter       AmpR promoter: bla
   3154..4014    +  CDS            AmpR: β-lactamase; bla; confers resistance to ampicillin, carbenicillin, and related antibiotics
   4185..4773    +  rep_origin     ori: high-copy-number ColE1/pMB1/pBR322/pUC origin of replication
>Addgene plasmid #230243 | AiP12827 - pAAV-AiE0378m-minBG-SYFP2-WPRE3-BGHpA (Alias: CN2827) | addgene full sequence | sequence record 473569 | Addgene NGS Result
CCTGCAGGCAGCTGCGCGCTCGCTCGCTCACTGAGGCCGCCCGGGCGTCGGGCGACCTTTGGTCGCCCGG
CCTCAGTGAGCGAGCGAGCGCGCAGAGAGGGAGTGGCCAACTCCATCACTAGGGGTTCCTGCGGCCGCAC
GCGTTGTAGGCTGTTCAGTCTGCAGGGTTGGGTGGAGTACTCCATCTCTTTCCTCTCTCCCCATCTTCCT
AGCTCCCAGCCCTCTCACATTCCAACCTCCATTTTCTTGTCCTCTACCCCATTATTTTTCTAACTCCTTC
CCCCTCCTTTTCCTTCTCTCTAGTTTCTCCCCCTACCTTTTGCTGACCCATTCCCTTCCCCCCCATTTTC
TCTGCCACCTTTTACTTACCCCCCCCCCCCCATCCTCCTCCTTTTCTTCTGCTTCGAACTAATTGCTTAA
GAGGTGAAGACCAGGTCGGCTTGTGAAAACCCTGATCCATCACCATGGTGATGCTAATTCAAGCCGAGTT
CAAAGGAAATGACTCCAGTTAAATCTAACAAGCTGGAGCCAGGCGCCCAGCAAGGACCAGTGCCAGGAGG
AGGGAGGCCCCTCGCATGCCAGGGCCCAGAAAAATAGGAAAAACAACCACGGACGCTCACACCTCTACTC
TGGTCCTCTCTTGGCATCCTTCAGATCTGCCCAAACCTAAAGCCGACCAGTGAGCCCCCTGCCTTCAGAC
CAGACTCTACCTAAGTCATCTCAAATAGTTGGACATCCAGCAACATCCCCATGAGCTCGGGCTGGGCATA
AAAGTCAGGGCAGAGCCATCTATTGCTTACATTTGCTTCTGGGATCCAGATCTTTCGAAGCTAGCGCTAC
CGGTCGCCACCATGGTGAGCAAGGGCGAGGAGCTGTTCACCGGGGTGGTGCCCATCCTGGTCGAGCTGGA
CGGCGACGTAAACGGCCACAAGTTCAGCGTGTCCGGCGAGGGCGAGGGCGATGCCACCTACGGCAAGCTG
ACCCTGAAGCTGATCTGCACCACCGGCAAGCTGCCCGTGCCCTGGCCCACCCTCGTGACCACCCTGGGCT
ACGGCGTGCAGTGCTTCGCCCGCTACCCCGACCACATGAAGCAGCACGACTTCTTCAAGTCCGCCATGCC
CGAAGGCTACGTCCAGGAGCGCACCATCTTCTTCAAGGACGACGGCAACTACAAGACCCGCGCCGAGGTG
AAGTTCGAGGGCGACACCCTGGTGAACCGCATCGAGCTGAAGGGCATCGACTTCAAGGAGGACGGCAACA
TCCTGGGGCACAAGCTGGAGTACAACTACAACAGCCACAACGTCTATATCACCGCCGACAAGCAGAAGAA
CGGCATCAAGGCCAACTTCAAGATCCGCCACAACATCGAGGACGGCGGCGTGCAGCTCGCCGACCACTAC
CAGCAGAACACCCCCATCGGCGACGGCCCCGTGCTGCTGCCCGACAACCACTACCTGAGCTACCAGTCCA
AGCTGAGCAAAGACCCCAACGAGAAGCGCGATCACATGGTCCTGCTGGAGTTCGTGACCGCCGCCGGGAT
CACTCTCGGCATGGACGAGCTGTACAAGTAAGTCGACGGCGCGCCGCGGCCGCGAATTCGATATCATAAT
CAACCTCTGGATTACAAAATTTGTGAAAGATTGACTGGTATTCTTAACTATGTTGCTCCTTTTACGCTAT
GTGGATACGCTGCTTTAATGCCTTTGTATCATGCTATTGCTTCCCGTATGGCTTTCATTTTCTCCTCCTT
GTATAAATCCTGGTTAGTTCTTGCCACGGCGGAACTCATCGCCGCCTGCCTTGCCCGCTGCTGGACAGGG
GCTCGGCTGTTGGGCACTGACAATTCCGTGGCTCGAGAGATCTTCGACTGTGCCTTCTAGTTGCCAGCCA
TCTGTTGTTTGCCCCTCCCCCGTGCCTTCCTTGACCCTGGAAGGTGCCACTCCCACTGTCCTTTCCTAAT
AAAATGAGGAAATTGCATCGCATTGTCTGAGTAGGTGTCATTCTATTCTGGGGGGTGGGGTGGGGCAGGA
CAGCAAGGGGGAGGATTGGGAAGACAATAGCAGGCATGAGATCTCACGTGCGGACCGAGCGGCCGCAGGA
ACCCCTAGTGATGGAGTTGGCCACTCCCTCTCTGCGCGCTCGCTCGCTCACTGAGGCCGGGCGACCAAAG
GTCGCCCGACGCCCGGGCTTTGCCCGGGCGGCCTCAGTGAGCGAGCGAGCGCGCAGCTGCCTGCAGGGGC
GCCTGATGCGGTATTTTCTCCTTACGCATCTGTGCGGTATTTCACACCGCATA
[95 nt withheld, positions 2294-2388]
T
[46 nt withheld, positions 2390-2435]
C
[141 nt withheld, positions 2437-2577]
CCTTTGACGTTGGAGTCCACGTTCTTT
[37 nt withheld, positions 2605-2641]
ACTCTATCTCGGGCTATTCTTTTGATTTATAAGGGATTTTGCCGATTTCGGTCTATTGGTTAAAAAATGA
GCTGATTTAACAAAAATTTAACGCGAATTTTAACAAAATATTAACGTTTACAATTTTATGGTGCACTCTC
AGTACAATCTGCTCTGATGCCGCATAGTTAAGCCAGCCCCGACACCCGCCAACACCCGCTGACGCGCCCT
GACGGGCTTGTCTGCTCCCGGCATCCGCTTACAGACAAGCTGTGACCGTCTCCGGGAGCTGCATGTGTCA
GAGGTTTTCACCGTCATCACCGAAACGCGCGAGACGAAAGGGCCTCGTGATACGCCTATTTTTATAGGTT
AATGTCATGATAATAATGGTTTCTTAGACGTCAGGTGGCACTTTTCGGGGAAATGTGCGCGGAACCCCTA
TTTGTTTATTTTTCTAAATACATTCAAATATGTATCCGCTCATGAGACAATAACCCTGATAAATGCTTCA
ATAATATTGAAAAAGGAAGAGTATGAGTATTCAACATTTCCGTGTCGCCCTTATTCCCTTTTTTGCGGCA
TTTTGCCTTCCTGTTTTTGCTCACCCAGAAACGCTGGTGAAAGTAAAAGATGCTGAAGATCAGTTGGGTG
CACGAGTGGGTTACATCGAACTGGATCTCAACAGCGGTAAGATCCTTGAGAGTTTTCGCCCCGAAGAACG
TTTTCCAATGATGAGCACTTTTAAAGTTCTGCTATGTGGCGCGGTATTATCCCGTATTGACGCCGGGCAA
GAGCAACTCGGTCGCCGCATACACTATTCTCAGAATGACTTGGTTGAGTACTCACCAGTCACAGAAAAGC
ATCTTACGGATGGCATGACAGTAAGAGAATTATGCAGTGCTGCCATAACCATGAGTGATAACACTGCGGC
CAACTTACTTCTGACAACGATCGGAGGACCGAAGGAGCTAACCGCTTTTTTGCACAACATGGGGGATCAT
GTAACTCGCCTTGATCGTTGGGAACCGGAGCTGAATGAAGCCATACCAAACGACGAGCGTGACACCACGA
TGCCTGTAGCAATGGCAACAACGTTGCGCAAACTATTAACTGGCGAACTACTTACTCTAGCTTCCCGGCA
ACAATTAATAGACTGGATGGAGGCGGATAAAGTTGCAGGACCACTTCTGCGCTCGGCCCTTCCGGCTGGC
TGGTTTATTGCTGATAAATCTGGAGCCGGTGAGCGTGGGTCTCGCGGTATCATTGCAGCACTGGGGCCAG
ATGGTAAGCCCTCCCGTATCGTAGTTATCTACACGACGGGGAGTCAGGCAACTATGGATGAACGAAATAG
ACAGATCGCTGAGATAGGTGCCTCACTGATTAAGCATTGGTAACTGTCAGACCAAGTTTACTCATATATA
CTTTAGATTGATTTAAAACTTCATTTTTAATTTAAAAGGATCTAGGTGAAGATCCTTTTTGATAATCTCA
TGACCAAAATCCCTTAACGTGAGTTTTCGTTCCACTGAGCGTCAGACCCCGTAGAAAAGATCAAAGGATC
TTCTTGAGATCCTTTTTTTCTGCGCGTAATCTGCTGCTTGCAAACAAAAAAACCACCGCTACCAGCGGTG
GTTTGTTTGCCGGATCAAGAGCTACCAACTCTTTTTCCGAAGGTAACTGGCTTCAGCAGAGCGCAGATAC
CAAATACTGTTCTTCTAGTGTAGCCGTAGTTAGGCCACCACTTCAAGAACTCTGTAGCACCGCCTACATA
CCTCGCTCTGCTAATCCTGTTACCAGTGGCTGCTGCCAGTGGCGATAAGTCGTGTCTTACCGGGTTGGAC
TCAAGACGATAGTTACCGGATAAGGCGCAGCGGTCGGGCTGAACGGGGGGTTCGTGCACACAGCCCAGCT
TGGAGCGAACGACCTACACCGAACTGAGATACCTACAGCGTGAGCTATGAGAAAGCGCCACGCTTCCCGA
AGGGAGAAAGGCGGACAGGTATCCGGTAAGCGGCAGGGTCGGAACAGGAGAGCGCACGAGGGAGCTTCCA
GGGGGAAACGCCTGGTATCTTTATAGTCCTGTCGGGTTTCGCCACCTCTGACTTGAGCGTCGATTTTTGT
GATGCTCGTCAGGGGGGCGGAGCCTATGGAAAAACGCCAGCAACGCGGCCTTTTTACGGTTCCTGGCCTT
TTGCTGGCCTTTTGCTCACATGT
